LOCUS       Exported 4362 bp ds-DNA circular SYN 13-MAY-2021
DEFINITION  Gateway Donor vector containing CDK17 , part of the Target
            Accelerator Plasmid Collection..
ACCESSION   .
VERSION     .
KEYWORDS    pDONR223_CDK17_p.M85I
SOURCE      synthetic DNA construct
  ORGANISM  synthetic DNA construct
REFERENCE   1 (bases 1 to 4362)
  AUTHORS   Kim E, Ilic N, Shrestha Y, Zou L, Kamburov A, Zhu C, Yang X, Lubonja
            R, Tran N, Nguyen C, Lawrence MS, Piccioni F, Bagul M, Doench JG,
            Chouinard CR, Wu X, Hogstrom L, Natoli T, Tamayo P, Horn H, Corsello
            SM, Lage K, Root DE, Subramanian A, Golub TR, Getz G, Boehm JS, Hahn
            WC
  TITLE     Systematic Functional Interrogation of Rare Cancer Variants
            Identifies Oncogenic Alleles.
  JOURNAL   Cancer Discov. 2016 Jul;6(7):714-26. doi:
            10.1158/2159-8290.CD-16-0160. Epub 2016 May 4.
  PUBMED    27147599
REFERENCE   2 (bases 1 to 4362)
  AUTHORS   .
  TITLE     Direct Submission
  JOURNAL   Exported May 13, 2021 from SnapGene Server 1.1.58
            http://www.snapgene.com
FEATURES             Location/Qualifiers
     source          1..4362
                     /organism="synthetic DNA construct"
                     /mol_type="other DNA"
     primer_bind     92..109
                     /label=L4440
                     /note="L4440 vector, forward primer"
     terminator      268..295
                     /label=rrnB T2 terminator
                     /note="transcription terminator T2 from the E. coli rrnB
                     gene"
     terminator      387..473
                     /gene="Escherichia coli rrnB"
                     /label=rrnB T1 terminator
                     /note="transcription terminator T1 from the E. coli rrnB
                     gene"
     primer_bind     522..544
                     /label=M13/pUC Forward
                     /note="In lacZ gene"
     primer_bind     536..553
                     /label=M13 Forward
                     /note="In lacZ gene. Also called M13-F20 or M13 (-21)
                     Forward"
     primer_bind     537..553
                     /label=M13 fwd
                     /note="common sequencing primer, one of multiple similar
                     variants"
     protein_bind    569..668
                     /gene="mutant version of attL"
                     /label=attL1
                     /bound_moiety="LR Clonase(TM)"
                     /note="recombination site for the Gateway(R) LR reaction"
     protein_bind    complement(2241..2340)
                     /gene="mutant version of attL"
                     /label=attL2
                     /bound_moiety="LR Clonase(TM)"
                     /note="recombination site for the Gateway(R) LR reaction"
     primer_bind     complement(2357..2376)
                     /label=T7
                     /note="T7 promoter, forward primer"
     promoter        complement(2358..2376)
                     /label=T7 promoter
                     /note="promoter for bacteriophage T7 RNA polymerase"
     primer_bind     complement(2381..2397)
                     /label=M13 rev
                     /note="common sequencing primer, one of multiple similar
                     variants"
     primer_bind     complement(2381..2397)
                     /label=M13 Reverse
                     /note="In lacZ gene. Also called M13-rev"
     CDS             2828..3619
                     /codon_start=1
                     /gene="aadA"
                     /product="aminoglycoside adenylyltransferase (Murphy,
                     1985)"
                     /label=SmR
                     /note="confers resistance to spectinomycin and
                     streptomycin"
                     /translation="MREAVIAEVSTQLSEVVGVIERHLEPTLLAVHLYGSAVDGGLKPH
                     SDIDLLVTVTVRLDETTRRALINDLLETSASPGESEILRAVEVTIVVHDDIIPWRYPAK
                     RELQFGEWQRNDILAGIFEPATIDIDLAILLTKAREHSVALVGPAAEELFDPVPEQDLF
                     EALNETLTLWNSPPDWAGDERNVVLTLSRIWYSAVTGKIAPKDVAADWAMERLPAQYQP
                     VILEARQAYLGQEEDRLASRADQLEEFVHYVKGEITKVVGK"
     rep_origin      3712..4300
                     /direction=RIGHT
                     /label=ori
                     /note="high-copy-number ColE1/pMB1/pBR322/pUC origin of
                     replication"
     primer_bind     4201..4220
                     /label=pBR322ori-F
                     /note="pBR322 origin, forward primer"
ORIGIN
        1 ctttcctgcg ttatcccctg attctgtgga taaccgtatt accgcctttg agtgagctga
       61 taccgctcgc cgcagccgaa cgaccgagcg cagcgagtca gtgagcgagg aagcggaaga
      121 gcgcccaata cgcaaaccgc ctctccccgc gcgttggccg attcattaat gcagctggca
      181 cgacaggttt cccgactgga aagcgggcag tgagcgcaac gcaattaata cgcgtaccgc
      241 tagccaggaa gagtttgtag aaacgcaaaa aggccatccg tcaggatggc cttctgctta
      301 gtttgatgcc tggcagttta tggcgggcgt cctgcccgcc accctccggg ccgttgcttc
      361 acaacgttca aatccgctcc cggcggattt gtcctactca ggagagcgtt caccgacaaa
      421 caacagataa aacgaaaggc ccagtcttcc gactgagcct ttcgttttat ttgatgcctg
      481 gcagttccct actctcgcgt taacgctagc atggatgttt tcccagtcac gacgttgtaa
      541 aacgacggcc agtcttaagc tcgggcccca aataatgatt ttattttgac tgatagtgac
      601 ctgttcgttg caacaaattg atgagcaatg cttttttata atgccaactt tgtacaaaaa
      661 agttggcacc atgaaaaaat ttaagagaag gctatccctc acactccgag gaagtcagac
      721 tattgatgaa tcattgtctg aattggctga acaaatgact attgaagaaa acagcagcaa
      781 ggataatgag cctattgtga agaatggcag gcctccaacg tctcacagta tgcattcctt
      841 cctccaccag tacacaggat ctttcaagaa gcccccattg cggagaccac acagtgttat
      901 tggagggagc cttggctcct tcatagcaat gcccagaaat ggaagcagat tagatattgt
      961 tcatgaaaat ctaaaaatgg gatcagatgg tgagagtgac caagcttctg ggacatcatc
     1021 tgatgaagtc cagtcaccta caggtgtttg tctcagaaat cgtatacata gacggatctc
     1081 aatggaggat ttaaataagc ggttatcact gcctgcagac atcagaatac ctgatggata
     1141 tcttgaaaag ttgcagataa acagtccacc atttgaccaa ccaatgagtc gaaggtctcg
     1201 tagagcttcc ttatcagaaa ttggctttgg aaaaatggaa acctacatca aattggaaaa
     1261 gcttggagag ggtacatatg caacagtata taaaggaaga agtaaattga cagagaattt
     1321 ggtggcatta aaagagatcc gattggaaca tgaagaaggt gcaccctgca cagctataag
     1381 agaagtttca ctattaaagg atttaaaaca tgcaaatata gtaaccttac atgacattgt
     1441 tcacacagat aaatccttga ctttggtgtt tgagtatctg gataaagacc tgaaacagta
     1501 catggatgac tgtggaaaca tcatgagtat gcacaacgta aagctgtttc tgtaccaaat
     1561 tctacgtggt ttggcatatt gccatagaag aaaggtattg catcgagact tgaaaccaca
     1621 gaacctcctc attaatgaga aaggagaatt aaagctagca gattttggac tagcccgagc
     1681 caagtcagtt cccacaaaga cctactcaaa tgaagttgtc acactatggt accggccacc
     1741 tgatgtgctt cttggttcct cggagtactc aacacagatt gacatgtggg gtgttggttg
     1801 cattttcttt gaaatggctt ctggaagacc tttatttcca ggatcaaccg tggaagatga
     1861 actgcactta attttccgac tgctaggaac tccatctcag gaaacttggc caggtatttc
     1921 ttcaaatgag gagttcaaga actacaactt tccaaaatat aaaccacagc ctctaattaa
     1981 ccacgcaccc aggttagact ctgaaggaat tgagttgata acaaaatttc ttcagtatga
     2041 atctaagaaa agggtttcag ctgaagaggc catgaaacat gtgtactttc gaagtctggg
     2101 accaagaata catgctttac cagaaagtgt atcaatattc agtttgaaag agattcagtt
     2161 gcaaaaggac ccgggttttc gaaattcttc ttatccagag acaggacatg ggaagaacag
     2221 aagacagagc atgctctttt acccaacttt cttgtacaaa gttggcatta taagaaagca
     2281 ttgcttatca atttgttgca acgaacaggt cactatcagt caaaataaaa tcattatttg
     2341 ccatccagct gatatcccct atagtgagtc gtattacatg gtcatagctg tttcctggca
     2401 gctctggccc gtgtctcaaa atctctgatg ttacattgca caagataaaa atatatcatc
     2461 atgcctcctc tagaccagcc aggacagaaa tgcctcgact tcgctgctac ccaaggttgc
     2521 cgggtgacgc acaccgtgga aacggatgaa ggcacgaacc cagtggacat aagcctgttc
     2581 ggttcgtaag ctgtaatgca agtagcgtat gcgctcacgc aactggtcca gaaccttgac
     2641 cgaacgcagc ggtggtaacg gcgcagtggc ggttttcatg gcttgttatg actgtttttt
     2701 tggggtacag tctatgcctc gggcatccaa gcagcaagcg cgttacgccg tgggtcgatg
     2761 tttgatgtta tggagcagca acgatgttac gcagcagggc agtcgcccta aaacaaagtt
     2821 aaacattatg agggaagcgg tgatcgccga agtatcgact caactatcag aggtagttgg
     2881 cgtcatcgag cgccatctcg aaccgacgtt gctggccgta catttgtacg gctccgcagt
     2941 ggatggcggc ctgaagccac acagtgatat tgatttgctg gttacggtga ccgtaaggct
     3001 tgatgaaaca acgcggcgag ctttgatcaa cgaccttttg gaaacttcgg cttcccctgg
     3061 agagagcgag attctccgcg ctgtagaagt caccattgtt gtgcacgacg acatcattcc
     3121 gtggcgttat ccagctaagc gcgaactgca atttggagaa tggcagcgca atgacattct
     3181 tgcaggtatc ttcgagccag ccacgatcga cattgatctg gctatcttgc tgacaaaagc
     3241 aagagaacat agcgttgcct tggtaggtcc agcggcggag gaactctttg atccggttcc
     3301 tgaacaggat ctatttgagg cgctaaatga aaccttaacg ctatggaact cgccgcccga
     3361 ctgggctggc gatgagcgaa atgtagtgct tacgttgtcc cgcatttggt acagcgcagt
     3421 aaccggcaaa atcgcgccga aggatgtcgc tgccgactgg gcaatggagc gcctgccggc
     3481 ccagtatcag cccgtcatac ttgaagctag acaggcttat cttggacaag aagaagatcg
     3541 cttggcctcg cgcgcagatc agttggaaga atttgtccac tacgtgaaag gcgagatcac
     3601 caaggtagtc ggcaaataac cctcgagcca cccatgacca aaatccctta acgtgagtta
     3661 cgcgtcgttc cactgagcgt cagaccccgt agaaaagatc aaaggatctt cttgagatcc
     3721 tttttttctg cgcgtaatct gctgcttgca aacaaaaaaa ccaccgctac cagcggtggt
     3781 ttgtttgccg gatcaagagc taccaactct ttttccgaag gtaactggct tcagcagagc
     3841 gcagatacca aatactgttc ttctagtgta gccgtagtta ggccaccact tcaagaactc
     3901 tgtagcaccg cctacatacc tcgctctgct aatcctgtta ccagtggctg ctgccagtgg
     3961 cgataagtcg tgtcttaccg ggttggactc aagacgatag ttaccggata aggcgcagcg
     4021 gtcgggctga acggggggtt cgtgcacaca gcccagcttg gagcgaacga cctacaccga
     4081 actgagatac ctacagcgtg agctatgaga aagcgccacg cttcccgaag ggagaaaggc
     4141 ggacaggtat ccggtaagcg gcagggtcgg aacaggagag cgcacgaggg agcttccagg
     4201 gggaaacgcc tggtatcttt atagtcctgt cgggtttcgc cacctctgac ttgagcgtcg
     4261 atttttgtga tgctcgtcag gggggcggag cctatggaaa aacgccagca acgcggcctt
     4321 tttacggttc ctggcctttt gctggccttt tgctcacatg tt
//
