[The description below was written by a language model from this plasmid's Addgene catalogue record and the feature table of its GenBank file.]
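Description:
pDONR223_CDK17_p.M85I is a Gateway entry clone built on the pDONR223 backbone, carrying the human CDK17 open reading frame (also known as PCTAIRE2 or PCTK2) with a methionine-to-isoleucine substitution at residue 85. The circular plasmid is 4362 bp. It replicates in E. coli from a high-copy ColE1/pUC-type origin and is selected with spectinomycin through the aadA aminoglycoside adenylyltransferase gene, which also confers streptomycin resistance.

The feature table does not annotate the insert itself, but the roughly 1.6 kb interval between the attL1 and attL2 sites is where the CDK17 variant ORF sits. These attL sites are the substrates for LR Clonase, so the ORF can be moved by recombination, in a fixed orientation and reading frame, into any attR-containing destination vector. The catalogue lists no promoter for the insert, as expected for an entry clone, which is a shuttle and archival form rather than an expression construct. A T7 promoter lies just outside attL2 and points back toward the insert on the opposite strand. The rrnB T1 and T2 terminators upstream of attL1 shield the cassette from read-through transcription coming from the backbone. M13 forward and reverse primer sites flank the att sites for sequence verification. The clone is in the "open" configuration, with no stop codon immediately after the insert, so C-terminal tags supplied by a destination vector can be fused in frame.

The plasmid belongs to the Target Accelerator Plasmid Collection, which is associated with a systematic functional study of rare cancer-associated variants. Its expected use is as a source clone for making expression constructs that test how the M85I allele behaves.
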