Addgene plasmid #81471: pDONR223_CDK17_p.M85I
Purpose: Gateway Donor vector containing CDK17 , part of the Target Accelerator Plasmid Collection.
Depositing lab: Jesse Boehm & William Hahn & David Root. Depositing organization: Broad Institute. Publication: Systematic Functional Interrogation of Rare Cancer Variants Identifies Oncogenic Alleles. Kim E, Ilic N, Shrestha Y, Zou L, Kamburov A, Zhu C, Yang X, Lubonja R, Tran N, Nguyen C, Lawrence MS, Piccioni F, Bagul M, Doench JG, Chouinard CR, Wu X, Hogstrom L, Natoli T, Tamayo P, Horn H, Corsello SM, Lage K, Root DE, Subramanian A, Golub TR, Getz G, Boehm JS, Hahn WC. Cancer Discov. 2016 Jul;6(7):714-26. doi: 10.1158/2159-8290.CD-16-0160. Epub 2016 May 4. PubMed 27147599.
Backbone
  Vector backbone: pDONR223
  Backbone manufacturer: Invitrogen
  Backbone size w/o insert (bp): 2790
  Vector type: Gateway Entry vector
Growth in bacteria
  Bacterial resistance: Spectinomycin, 50 μg/mL
  Growth temperature: 37°C
  Growth strain: DH5alpha
  Copy number: High Copy
Gene/Insert
  Gene/Insert name: CDK17 (alt name: NM_002595.4)
  Species: H. sapiens (human)
  Mutation: M85I
  Entrez Gene: CDK17 (a.k.a. PCTAIRE2, PCTK2)
  Promoter: None
  Cloning method: Gateway Cloning
  Sequencing primers: 5′ M13pUC-fwd; 3′ M13-Rev
Terms and licenses: Academic/Nonprofit Terms; Industry Terms: Not Available to Industry
Depositor comments: Open state: NO stop codon immediately follows insert
How to cite: pDONR223_CDK17_p.M85I was a gift from Jesse Boehm & William Hahn & David Root (Addgene plasmid # 81471 ; http://n2t.net/addgene:81471 ; RRID:Addgene_81471)
