>Addgene plasmid #81471 | pDONR223_CDK17_p.M85I | depositor partial sequence | sequence record 154790 | Insert sequence
ATGAAAAAATTTAAGAGAAGGCTATCCCTCACACTCCGAGGAAGTCAGACTATTGATGAATCATTGTCTG
AATTGGCTGAACAAATGACTATTGAAGAAAACAGCAGCAAGGATAATGAGCCTATTGTGAAGAATGGCAG
GCCTCCAACGTCTCACAGTATGCATTCCTTCCTCCACCAGTACACAGGATCTTTCAAGAAGCCCCCATTG
CGGAGACCACACAGTGTTATTGGAGGGAGCCTTGGCTCCTTCATAGCAATGCCCAGAAATGGAAGCAGAT
TAGATATTGTTCATGAAAATCTAAAAATGGGATCAGATGGTGAGAGTGACCAAGCTTCTGGGACATCATC
TGATGAAGTCCAGTCACCTACAGGTGTTTGTCTCAGAAATCGTATACATAGACGGATCTCAATGGAGGAT
TTAAATAAGCGGTTATCACTGCCTGCAGACATCAGAATACCTGATGGATATCTTGAAAAGTTGCAGATAA
ACAGTCCACCATTTGACCAACCAATGAGTCGAAGGTCTCGTAGAGCTTCCTTATCAGAAATTGGCTTTGG
AAAAATGGAAACCTACATCAAATTGGAAAAGCTTGGAGAGGGTACATATGCAACAGTATATAAAGGAAGA
AGTAAATTGACAGAGAATTTGGTGGCATTAAAAGAGATCCGATTGGAACATGAAGAAGGTGCACCCTGCA
CAGCTATAAGAGAAGTTTCACTATTAAAGGATTTAAAACATGCAAATATAGTAACCTTACATGACATTGT
TCACACAGATAAATCCTTGACTTTGGTGTTTGAGTATCTGGATAAAGACCTGAAACAGTACATGGATGAC
TGTGGAAACATCATGAGTATGCACAACGTAAAGCTGTTTCTGTACCAAATTCTACGTGGTTTGGCATATT
GCCATAGAAGAAAGGTATTGCATCGAGACTTGAAACCACAGAACCTCCTCATTAATGAGAAAGGAGAATT
AAAGCTAGCAGATTTTGGACTAGCCCGAGCCAAGTCAGTTCCCACAAAGACCTACTCAAATGAAGTTGTC
ACACTATGGTACCGGCCACCTGATGTGCTTCTTGGTTCCTCGGAGTACTCAACACAGATTGACATGTGGG
GTGTTGGTTGCATTTTCTTTGAAATGGCTTCTGGAAGACCTTTATTTCCAGGATCAACCGTGGAAGATGA
ACTGCACTTAATTTTCCGACTGCTAGGAACTCCATCTCAGGAAACTTGGCCAGGTATTTCTTCAAATGAG
GAGTTCAAGAACTACAACTTTCCAAAATATAAACCACAGCCTCTAATTAACCACGCACCCAGGTTAGACT
CTGAAGGAATTGAGTTGATAACAAAATTTCTTCAGTATGAATCTAAGAAAAGGGTTTCAGCTGAAGAGGC
CATGAAACATGTGTACTTTCGAAGTCTGGGACCAAGAATACATGCTTTACCAGAAAGTGTATCAATATTC
AGTTTGAAAGAGATTCAGTTGCAAAAGGACCCGGGTTTTCGAAATTCTTCTTATCCAGAGACAGGACATG
GGAAGAACAGAAGACAGAGCATGCTCTTT
