>Addgene plasmid #81471 | pDONR223_CDK17_p.M85I | addgene partial sequence | sequence record 156432 | M13-F20 5'-TGTAAAACGACGGCCAGT-3'
TTCGTTGCAACAAATTGATGAGCAATGCTTTTTTATAATGCCAACTTTGTACAAAAAAGTTGGCACCATG
AAAAAATTTAAGAGAAGGCTATCCCTCACACTCCGAGGAAGTCAGACTATTGATGAATCATTGTCTGAAT
TGGCTGAACAAATGACTATTGAAGAAAACAGCAGCAAGGATAATGAGCCTATTGTGAAGAATGGCAGGCC
TCCAACGTCTCACAGTATGCATTCCTTCCTCCACCAGTACACAGGATCTTTCAAGAAGCCCCCATTGCGG
AGACCACACAGTGTTATTGGAGGGAGCCTTGGCTCCTTCATAGCAATGCCCAGAAATGGAAGCAGATTAG
ATATTGTTCATGAAAATCTAAAAATGGGATCAGATGGTGAGAGTGACCAAGCTTCTGGGACATCATCTGA
TGAAGTCCAGTCACCTACAGGTGTTTGTCTCAGAAATCGTATACATAGACGGATCTCAATGGAGGATTTA
AATAAGCGGTTATCACTGCCTGCAGACATCAGAATACCTGATGGATATCTTGAAAAGTTGCAGATAAACA
GTCCACCATTTGACCAACCAATGAGTCGAAGGTCTCGTAGAGCTTCCTTATCAGAAATTGGCTTTGGAAA
AATGGAAACCTACATCAAATTGGAAAAGCTTGGAGAGGGTACATATGCAACAGTATATAAAGGAAGAAGT
AAATTGACAGAGAATTTGGTGGCATTAAAAGAGATCCGATTGGAACATGAAGAAGGTGCACCCTGCACAG
CTATAAGAGAAGTTTCACTATTAAAGGATTTAAAACATGCAAATATAGTAACCTTACATGACATTGTTCA
CACAGATAAATCCTTGACTTTGGTGTTTGAGTATCTGGATAAAGACCTGAAACAGTACATGGATGACTGT
GGAAACATCATGAGTATGCACAACGTAAAGCTGTTTCTGTACCAAATTCTACGTGGTTTGGCATATTGCC
ATAGAAGAAAGGTATTGCATCGAGACTTGAAACCACAGAAC
